Addgene plasmid #208594: T7-RBS-6xHis-SUMO-SynCas.v10 bacteria
Purpose: Production and purification of catalytically active SynCas.v10
Depositing lab: Omar Akbari. Depositing organization: University of California, San Diego (UCSD). Publication: Parasitic nematode fatty acid- and retinol-binding proteins compromise host immunity by interfering with host lipid signaling pathways. Parks SC, Nguyen S, Nasrolahi S, Bhat C, Juncaj D, Lu D, Ramaswamy R, Dhillon H, Fujiwara H, Buchman A, Akbari OS, Yamanaka N, Boulanger MJ, Dillman AR. PLoS Pathog. 2021 Oct 29;17(10):e1010027. doi: 10.1371/journal.ppat.1010027. eCollection 2021 Oct. PubMed 34714893.
Backbone
  Vector backbone: pET
  Backbone size w/o insert (bp): 5253
  Total vector size (bp): 9456
  Vector type: Bacterial Expression
Growth in bacteria
  Bacterial resistance: Kanamycin, 50 μg/mL
  Growth temperature: 37°C
  Growth strain: DH5alpha
  Copy number: High Copy
Gene/Insert
  Gene/Insert name: SynCas.v10
  Species: Synthetic
  Insert size (bp): 4203
  Promoter: T7
  Cloning method: Gibson Cloning
  Sequencing primers: 5′ gtgagcggataacaattccc
Terms and licenses: Academic/Nonprofit Terms; Industry Terms: Not Available to Industry
Depositor comments: Please visit https://doi.org/10.1101/2024.02.23.581838 for bioRxiv preprint.
How to cite: T7-RBS-6xHis-SUMO-SynCas.v10 bacteria was a gift from Omar Akbari (Addgene plasmid # 208594 ; http://n2t.net/addgene:208594 ; RRID:Addgene_208594)
