[The description below was written by a language model from this plasmid's Addgene catalogue record and pLannotate feature annotations shown in this document.]
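Description:
T7-RBS-6xHis-SUMO-SynCas.v10 bacteria is a 9,456 bp pET-based bacterial expression plasmid built to produce and purify catalytically active SynCas.v10, a synthetic protein encoded by an insert of about 4.2 kb that was introduced by Gibson cloning. The plasmid is selected with kanamycin through an aminoglycoside phosphotransferase gene (KanR) and replicates from a ColE1/pMB1-type origin. The catalogue lists it as high copy, although the annotated backbone also carries the pBR322 bom region and the rop gene, which normally moderates copy number. An f1 phage origin is present as well. Short tetracycline-resistance fragments and an AmpR promoter fragment appear to be non-functional backbone remnants.

Expression follows the standard pET design. A T7 promoter is followed directly by a lac operator and the efficient T7 gene 10 ribosome binding site, and a plasmid-borne lacI gene under its own promoter supplies repressor. Transcription therefore depends on T7 RNA polymerase and is relieved by IPTG or lactose. The open reading frame begins with an N-terminal tag region that the construct name describes as 6xHis-SUMO. The annotation tool detects a His-containing tag fragment, a thrombin cleavage site and a truncated yeast SMT3 SUMO domain there, along with a partial AviTag-like match that may be a weak hit. The His tag allows metal-affinity capture, and SUMO typically aids solubility and can be removed by a SUMO protease.

The SynCas.v10 coding sequence itself falls in the long unannotated stretch after SUMO. It is followed by a His-tag fragment near its downstream end and then by the T7 terminator. The record does not describe the protein's Cas family or its enzymatic activity.
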