Features (pLannotate 1.2.2; 22 found; start..end, strand, type, name):
      5..1087    -  CDS            lacI: lac repressor; lacI; The lac repressor binds to the lac operator to inhibit transcription in E. coli. This inhibition can be relieved by adding lactose or isopropyl-β-D-thiogalactopyranoside (IPTG).
   1088..1165    -  promoter       lacI promoter: lacI
   1173..1452    -  CDS            TcR (fragment): tetracycline efflux protein; tet; confers resistance to tetracycline
   1474..1492    +  promoter       T7 promoter: promoter for bacteriophage T7 RNA polymerase
   1493..1517    +  protein_bind   lac operator: The lac repressor binds to the lac operator to inhibit transcription in E. coli. This inhibition can be relieved by adding lactose or isopropyl-β-D-thiogalactopyranoside (IPTG). lac repressor encoded by lacI
   1532..1554    +  RBS            RBS: efficient ribosome binding site from bacteriophage T7 gene 10 (Olins and Rangwala, 1989)
   1572..1613    +  CDS            AviTag™ (fragment): peptide tag that allows for enzymatic biotinylation
   1620..1636    +  CDS            capTEV™ (fragment): composite tag for in vivo biotinylation, TEV protease cleavage, and 6xHis tagging
   1647..1664    +  CDS            thrombin site: thrombin recognition and cleavage site
   1668..1960    +  CDS            SUMO (fragment): cleavable ubiquitin-like protein tag; S. cerevisiae SMT3 (truncated)
   5793..5810    +  CDS            9xHis (fragment): 9xHis affinity tag
   5820..5869    +  CDS            SET1 (fragment): solubility-enhancement tag derived from T7 phage gene 10B
   5877..5924    +  terminator     T7 terminator: transcription terminator for bacteriophage T7 RNA polymerase
   5961..6389    +  rep_origin     f1 ori (sequence partly withheld): f1 bacteriophage origin of replication; arrow indicates direction of (+) strand synthesis
   6443..6500    +  promoter       AmpR promoter (fragment): bla
   6509..7324    -  CDS            KanR: aminoglycoside phosphotransferase; aph(3')-Ia; confers resistance to kanamycin in bacteria or G418 (Geneticin®) in eukaryotes
   7446..8034    +  rep_origin     ori: high-copy-number ColE1/pMB1/pBR322/pUC origin of replication
   8220..8359    -  misc_feature   bom: basis of mobility region from pBR322
   8461..8652    -  CDS            rop: Rop protein, which maintains plasmids at low copy number; rop
   8669..9049    +  CDS            YPB1_ECOLX: Protein predicted: Swiss-Prot protein existence level 4. From Escherichia coli.
   9121..9412    -  CDS            TcR (fragment): tetracycline efflux protein; tet; confers resistance to tetracycline
   9427..9448    -  protein_bind   CAP binding site: CAP binding activates transcription in the presence of cAMP. E. coli catabolite activator protein
>Addgene plasmid #208594 | T7-RBS-6xHis-SUMO-SynCas.v10 bacteria | addgene full sequence | sequence record 418036 | Addgene NGS Result
GCGCTCACTGCCCGCTTTCCAGTCGGGAAACCTGTCGTGCCAGCTGCATTAATGAATCGGCCAACGCGCG
GGGAGAGGCGGTTTGCGTATTGGGCGCCAGGGTGGTTTTTCTTTTCACCAGTGAGACGGGCAACAGCTGA
TTGCCCTTCACCGCCTGGCCCTGAGAGAGTTGCAGCAAGCGGTCCACGCTGGTTTGCCCCAGCAGGCGAA
AATCCTGTTTGATGGTGGTTAACGGCGGGATATAACATGAGCTGTCTTCGGTATCGTCGTATCCCACTAC
CGAGATATCCGCACCAACGCGCAGCCCGGACTCGGTAATGGCGCGCATTGCGCCCAGCGCCATCTGATCG
TTGGCAACCAGCATCGCAGTGGGAACGATACCCTCATTCAGCATTTGCATGGTTTGTTGAAAACCGGACA
TGGCACTCCAGTCGCCTTCCCGTTCCGCTATCGGCTGAATTTGATTGCGAGTGAGATATTTATGCCAGCC
AGCCAGACGCAGACGCGCCGAGACAGAACTTAATGGGCCCGCTAACAGCGCGATTTGCTGGTGACCCAAT
GCGACCAGATGCTCCACGCCCAGTCGCGTACCGTCTTCATGGGAGAAAATAATACTGTTGATGGGTGTCT
GGTCAGAGACATCAAGAAATAACGCCGGAACATTAGTGCAGGCAGCTTCCACAGCAATGGCATCCTGGTC
ATCCAGCGGATAGTTAATGATCAGCCCACTGACGCGTTGCGCGAGAAGATTGTGCACCGCCGCTTTACAG
GCTTCGACGCCGCTTCGTTCTACCATCGACACCACCACGCTGGCACCCAGTTGATCGGCGCGAGATTTAA
TCGCCGCGACAATTTGCGACGGCGCGTGCAGGGCCAGACTGGAGGTGGCAACGCCAATCAGCAACGACTG
TTTGCCCGCCAGTTGTTGTGCCACGCGGTTGGGAATGTAATTCAGCTCCGCCATCGCCGCTTCCACTTTT
TCCCGCGTTTTCGCAGAAACGTGGCTGGCCTGGTTCACCACGCGGGAAACGGTCTGATAAGAGACACCGG
CATACTCTGCGACATCGTATAACGTTACTGGTTTCACATTCACCACCCTGAATTGACTCTCTTCCGGGCG
CTATCATGCCATACCGCGAAAGGTTTTGCGCCATTCGATGGTGTCCGGGATCTCGACGCTCTCCCTTATG
CGACTCCTGCATTAGGAAGCAGCCCAGTAGTAGGTTGAGGCCGTTGAGCACCGCCGCCGCAAGGAATGGT
GCATGCAAGGAGATGGCGCCCAACAGTCCCCCGGCCACGGGGCCTGCCACCATACCCACGCCGAAACAAG
CGCTCATGAGCCCGAAGTGGCGAGCCCGATCTTCCCCATCGGTGATGTCGGCGATATAGGCGCCAGCAAC
CGCACCTGTGGCGCCGGTGATGCCGGCCACGATGCGTCCGGCGTAGAGGATCGAGATCTCGATCCCGCGA
AATTAATACGACTCACTATAGGGGAATTGTGAGCGGATAACAATTCCCCTCTAGAAATAATTTTGTTTAA
CTTTAAGAAGGAGATATACCCCATGGGCGGTCTGAACGACATCTTCGAGGCTCAGAAAATCGAATGGCAC
GAAAGCAGCCATCATCATCATCATCACAGCAGCGGCCTGGTGCCGCGCGGCAGCCATATGTCGGACTCAG
AAGTCAATCAAGAAGCTAAGCCAGAGGTCAAGCCAGAAGTCAAGCCTGAGACTCACATCAATTTAAAGGT
GTCCGATGGATCTTCAGAGATCTTCTTCAAGATCAAAAAGACCACTCCTTTAAGAAGGCTGATGGAAGCG
TTCGCTAAAAGACAGGGTAAGGAAATGGACTCCTTAAGATTCTTGTACGACGGTATTAGCATTCAAGCTG
ATCAGACCCCTGAAGATTTGGACATGGAGGATAACGATATTATTGAGGCTCACAGAGAACAGATTGGTGG
AAGTATGACGACTACTATGAAGATTTCAATTGAATTCCTCGAGCCGTTTCGGATGACCAAATGGCAGGAA
AGCACTAGGCGAAACAAGAACAACAAGGAATTTGTTCGCGGCCAAGCTTTTGCAAGATGGCATAGAAATA
AGAAGGATAACACAAAAGGGCGGCCTTACATAACTGGGACATTGCTGCGGTCCGCAGTAATTAGAAGCGC
GGAAAACCTGCTGACATTGAGTGATGGGAAAATTAGCGAAAAGACATGTTGTCCTGGGAAATTTGATACG
GAAGATAAAGACAGGTTGCTGCAATTGAGGCAGCGGTCCACCCTTCGTTGGACCGATAAGAACCCCTGTC
CAGATAACGCTGAAACTTACTGCCCGTTTTGCGAACTTCTCGGGAGATCCGGTAACGATGGAAAGAAGGC
TGAGAAGAAGGATTGGCGCTTTCGTATTCATTTTGGCAATCTTTCCCTTCCAGGGAAGCCCGATTTCGAC
GGGCCAAAAGCTATAGGCAGCCAACGGGTACTTAACAGGGTCGATTTCAAATCCGGTAAGGCCCATGACT
TCTTTAAGGCTTACGAAGTCGACCATACTAGGTTTCCCCGCTTCGAAGGGGAGATTACCATAGATAATAA
AGTCAGCGCTGAAGCCAGGAAACTGCTCTGTGATTCTCTCAAGTTTACGGATCGGCTGTGTGGAGCTCTG
TGCGTAATCAGGTTCGATGAATATACACCAGCAGCCGATAGTGGGAAACAAACCGAAAATGTCCAAGCAG
AACCGAATGCTAATCTCGCTGAAAAGACCGCAGAGCAAATTATTAGCATTCTGGACGATAATAAGAAAAC
CGAATATACCCGCCTGCTTGCTGATGCTATTCGTTCACTCCGCCGCTCTAGTAAACTTGTCGCTGGCTTG
CCAAAGGATCATGACGGGAAGGATGACCATTACCTCTGGGATATCGGCAAGAAGAAGAAAGACGAAAACT
CTGTCACTATTAGGCAAATCCTTACGACCTCAGCAGACACCAAGGAACTCAAGAATGCCGGAAAATGGAG
AGAATTCTGCGAGAAGCTGGGTGAAGCGCTGTACCTCAAGAGTAAAGACATGAGTGGCGGCCTGAAAATT
ACTCGGAGAATACTGGGCGATGCTGAATTCCATGGAAAGCCCGATCGGCTTGAAAAGAGCCGGTCTGTGT
CAATCGGATCTGTGTTGAAAGAAACTGTGGTATGCGGCGAACTGGTCGCTAAAACGCCCTTCTTCTTCGG
AGCGATAGACGAAGATGCAAAACAAACCGACCTGCAAGTACTCCTCACTCCCGATAACAAGTATAGACTG
CCAAGAAGCGCCGTGCGAGGTATACTCCGTCGAGATCTTCAAACCTATTTTGATAGCCCATGCAATGCTG
AGTTGGGTGGACGGCCATGCATGTGTAAGACGTGTAGGATTATGAGAGGGATCACGGTGATGGATGCGCG
CAGTGAGTACAATGCCCCGCCAGAAATAAGGCATCGTACCCGCATTAATCCCTTCACAGGCACGGTTGCG
GAAGGTGCCCTGTTTAATATGGAAGTAGCCCCCGAGGGGATTGTCTTTCCATTTCAACTCCGGTACCGGG
GCTCTGAAGATGGGCTGCCCGATGCACTGAAAACGGTGTTGAAATGGTGGGCTGAGGGGCAGGCATTCAT
GAGTGGCGCTGCCTCAACCGGGAAGGGCCGATTCCGGATGGAAAATGCTAAATATGAAACGCTGGATCTG
AGCGACGAGAATCAAAGGAATGACTATCTTAAGAATTGGGGATGGCGTGACGAGAAGGGGCTCGAGGAAC
TGAAGAAACGACTGAACTCAGGTCTGCCAGAGCCCGGTAATTATAGGGATCCAAAATGGACAAAAGTAGG
GTATGAGATTAAAATACAGTCGCCCCTTCTTAGCAACGATCCTATCGCAGCATTGTTCGACACTGCAAAC
CACGACGCGGTCGCGTATAAGAAACGAGTGTGGGAGAACGGACGTATCATAGAGCGACACACTTTCAAAG
GAGAGTCTATACGAGGGGTGCTGCGCACTGCACTTGGGCGTGAGTACGGATTGTTCGAATTAAAACACGA
AGACTGTCCTTGTAGTCTTTGCACAATTTTCGGTAACGAACACGAAGCGGGCAAAATACGTTTCGAAGAC
TTAGAAATCGAGGACGGTGTTGCCGAAAAGCACTTCGATCACGTTGCTATCGATCGCTTCACAGGCGGAG
CCGTAGACAAGAAGAAATTCGACGATTTCTCTTTAGCTGGTTCCCCGGGAAAGCCCATTAAACTCAAAGG
GTGCTTTTGGTTGCGTGCGGATATATTTAGTGACGAGAAGAAGGACGAGAAGAAGAAAATAATAAACGCT
CTTTGTGACGTGCGTGATGGCTTGTACCCTCTCGGTGGCAAGGGCGGTGTCGGATACGGGTGGGTAAAAG
AGCTGAGAATAACGGACGGCCCAGACGATTTTAAGCTCCCGGAACCGAAATGTAAGGAAATTCCGCCAGA
CGGTACTCCAAGCGATTACCCTTTTCCGCAGTTAAAGCCACTGCAAACAGAGAAGGATAAAGTTTACTCG
CCCCACTACTTTCTGAAACCAGCAGAGAAGAAAGTTGACCGGAACTGGGAAAAGCGGCTGATCGGACACG
AGCGTTTCGATAAGGACCTGTTGACTGGTAAAATTGAGTGTACACTGAAAACGCTGAGCCCTTTAATAAT
ACCGGACAGTGAGGTCGTTACGGAGAACGGAAACGGCCACAAGTCTTACCAGTTCTTCAGATTAAATAAT
GAAATCATCATTCCGGGAAGCGAAATTCGGGGTATGATCAGTTCCGTGTACGAAGCACTTACTAACTCTT
GCTTCCGTGTCGTGGACGACATCATCCCGGTGGTGATCTCCCGTAGCGTGTCACCGTACCAGATCGCTCA
GAAGCTGCCCAGTCCGGATCTGCGTCCTTGCGAGCGTGAGATTCTTGAGGACTCAGAAATTGGATCTTTA
GACAAGTGTTCAGAGAAACGCCTTTTCCGCCTGCATGAAGACGGTCTTTGCCCATCGTGTCGTCTGTTCG
GCACTACACATTATAAGGGACGCGTTCGGTTCGGCTTCGCAAAGCACGAGGGCGGCGAAAAGTGGCTCAT
GGACGACAAGACTAAGGACGAGTATCTGACTTTACCGTTGTTGGAACGGCCGCGCCCAACATGGAGCATG
CCAAGCGACGAAGACGACGTACCGGGACGGAAATTCTACGTACACCACAATGGTTGGGAGAAAGTTAAGC
AAGATAGTTTAGATAATAAAACGAGCAAAACCGAGAATAATCGAAGCGTGGAACCACTCGATAAGGATAA
CCTGTTTAAATTCGACGTGTTCTTCGAGAACCTGGAACCCTGGGAACTTGGTTTGCTTCTCTACTCATTA
GAATTGGAAGAGGGGTTAGCCCACAAGTTTGGAATGGCAAAAGCGTTCGGCTTCGGCTCGACAAAGATTG
ACGCCGACAAAATACTGTTACGTGAGGCTCCGAACGAGTGGCAAGATGCTACCAATCGTAAGGACGACAT
GTTACGCAAGGGCTTCGGCGAGCTGACATCCTGGTTCGACAAGGATTGGGACAAAGTCGAGCACATAGAC
GGTCTGCGTTCCTTACTTCAGATTCCGGAAGCGCTTTCAAGAGCCGAAGTGCGCTACCCGGACCTTACGG
AAGACGACCCAGAGAAGCCCCCGGGCTACGTGCAATTGTCTGATAAGAAAGAGGGCCGCAAGTACTTGAT
CCGTCCCTGGCAACCTTGGTACTAAGTCGACAAGCTTGCGGCCGCACTCGAGCACCACCACCACCACCAC
TGAGATCCGGCTGCTAACAAAGCCCGAAAGGAAGCTGAGTTGGCTGCTGCCACCGCTGAGCAATAACTAG
CATAACCCCTTGGGGCCTCTAAACGGGTCTTGAGGGGTTTTTTGCTGAAAGGAGGAACTATATCCGGATT
GGCGAATGGG
[124 nt withheld, positions 5961-6084]
C
[91 nt withheld, positions 6086-6176]
A
[49 nt withheld, positions 6178-6226]
CCTTTGACGTTGGAGTCCACGTTCTTT
[37 nt withheld, positions 6254-6290]
ACCCTATCTCGGTCTATTCTTTTGATTTATAAGGGATTTTGCCGATTTCGGCCTATTGGTTAAAAAATGA
GCTGATTTAACAAAAATTTAACGCGAATTTTAACAAACTAGTAACGTTTACAATTTCAGGTGGCACTTTT
CGGGGAAATGTGCGCGGAACCCCTATTTGTTTATTTTTCTAAATACATTCAAATATGTATCCGCTCATGA
ATTAATTCTTAGAAAAACTCATCGAGCATCAAATGAAACTGCAATTTATTCATATCAGGATTATCAATAC
CATATTTTTGAAAAAGCCGTTTCTGTAATGAAGGAGAAAACTCACCGAGGCAGTTCCATAGGATGGCAAG
ATCCTGGTATCGGTCTGCGATTCCGACTCGTCCAACATCAATACAACCTATTAATTTCCCCTCGTCAAAA
ATAAGGTTATCAAGTGAGAAATCACCATGAGTGACGACTGAATCCGGTGAGAATGGCAAAAGTTTATGCA
TTTCTTTCCAGACTTGTTCAACAGGCCAGCCATTACGCTCGTCATCAAAATCACTCGCATCAACCAAACC
GTTATTCATTCGTGATTGCGCCTGAGCGAGACGAAATACGCGATCGCTGTTAAAAGGACAATTACAAACA
GGAATCGAATGCAACCGGCGCAGGAACACTGCCAGCGCATCAACAATGTTTTCACCTGAATCAGGATATT
CTTCTAATACCTGGAATGCTGTTTTCCCGGGGATCGCAGTGGTGAGTAACCATGCATCATCAGGAGTACG
GATAAAATGCTTGATGGTCGGAAGAGGCATAAATTCCGTCAGCCAGTTTAGTCTGACCATCTCATCTGTA
ACATCATTGGCAACGCTACCTTTGCCATGTTTCAGAAACAACTCTGGCGCATCGGGCTTCCCATACAATC
GATAGATTGTCGCACCTGATTGCCCGACATTATCGCGAGCCCATTTATACCCATATAAATCAGCATCCAT
GTTGGAATTTAATCGCGGCCTAGAGCAAGACGTTTCCCGTTGAATATGGCTCATAACACCCCTTGTATTA
CTGTTTATGTAAGCAGACAGTTTTATTGTTCATGACCAAAATCCCTTAACGTGAGTTTTCGTTCCACTGA
GCGTCAGACCCCGTAGAAAAGATCAAAGGATCTTCTTGAGATCCTTTTTTTCTGCGCGTAATCTGCTGCT
TGCAAACAAAAAAACCACCGCTACCAGCGGTGGTTTGTTTGCCGGATCAAGAGCTACCAACTCTTTTTCC
GAAGGTAACTGGCTTCAGCAGAGCGCAGATACCAAATACTGTCCTTCTAGTGTAGCCGTAGTTAGGCCAC
CACTTCAAGAACTCTGTAGCACCGCCTACATACCTCGCTCTGCTAATCCTGTTACCAGTGGCTGCTGCCA
GTGGCGATAAGTCGTGTCTTACCGGGTTGGACTCAAGACGATAGTTACCGGATAAGGCGCAGCGGTCGGG
CTGAACGGGGGGTTCGTGCACACAGCCCAGCTTGGAGCGAACGACCTACACCGAACTGAGATACCTACAG
CGTGAGCTATGAGAAAGCGCCACGCTTCCCGAAGGGAGAAAGGCGGACAGGTATCCGGTAAGCGGCAGGG
TCGGAACAGGAGAGCGCACGAGGGAGCTTCCAGGGGGAAACGCCTGGTATCTTTATAGTCCTGTCGGGTT
TCGCCACCTCTGACTTGAGCGTCGATTTTTGTGATGCTCGTCAGGGGGGCGGAGCCTATGGAAAAACGCC
AGCAACGCGGCCTTTTTACGGTTCCTGGCCTTTTGCTGGCCTTTTGCTCACATGTTCTTTCCTGCGTTAT
CCCCTGATTCTGTGGATAACCGTATTACCGCCTTTGAGTGAGCTGATACCGCTCGCCGCAGCCGAACGAC
CGAGCGCAGCGAGTCAGTGAGCGAGGAAGCGGAAGAGCGCCTGATGCGGTATTTTCTCCTTACGCATCTG
TGCGGTATTTCACACCGCAATGGTGCACTCTCAGTACAATCTGCTCTGATGCCGCATAGTTAAGCCAGTA
TACACTCCGCTATCGCTACGTGACTGGGTCATGGCTGCGCCCCGACACCCGCCAACACCCGCTGACGCGC
CCTGACGGGCTTGTCTGCTCCCGGCATCCGCTTACAGACAAGCTGTGACCGTCTCCGGGAGCTGCATGTG
TCAGAGGTTTTCACCGTCATCACCGAAACGCGCGAGGCAGCTGCGGTAAAGCTCATCAGCGTGGTCGTGA
AGCGATTCACAGATGTCTGCCTGTTCATCCGCGTCCAGCTCGTTGAGTTTCTCCAGAAGCGTTAATGTCT
GGCTTCTGATAAAGCGGGCCATGTTAAGGGCGGTTTTTTCCTGTTTGGTCACTGATGCCTCCGTGTAAGG
GGGATTTCTGTTCATGGGGGTAATGATACCGATGAAACGAGAGAGGATGCTCACGATACGGGTTACTGAT
GATGAACATGCCCGGTTACTGGAACGTTGTGAGGGTAAACAACTGGCGGTATGGATGCGGCGGGACCAGA
GAAAAATCACTCAGGGTCAATGCCAGCGCTTCGTTAATACAGATGTAGGTGTTCCACAGGGTAGCCAGCA
GCATCCTGCGATGCAGATCCGGAACATAATGGTGCAGGGCGCTGACTTCCGCGTTTCCAGACTTTACGAA
ACACGGAAACCGAAGACCATTCATGTTGTTGCTCAGGTCGCAGACGTTTTGCAGCAGCAGTCGCTTCACG
TTCGCTCGCGTATCGGTGATTCATTCTGCTAACCAGTAAGGCAACCCCGCCAGCCTAGCCGGGTCCTCAA
CGACAGGAGCACGATCATGCGCACCCGTGGGGCCGCCATGCCGGCGATAATGGCCTGCTTCTCGCCGAAA
CGTTTGGTGGCGGGACCAGTGACGAAGGCTTGAGCGAGGGCGTGCAAGATTCCGAATACCGCAAGCGACA
GGCCGATCATCGTCGCGCTCCAGCGAAAGCGGTCCTCGCCGAAAATGACCCAGAGCGCTGCCGGCACCTG
TCCTACGAGTTGCATGATAAAGAAGACAGTCATAAGTGCGGCGACGATAGTCATGCCCCGCGCCCACCGG
AAGGAGCTGACTGGGTTGAAGGCTCTCAAGGGCATCGGTCGAGATCCCGGTGCCTAATGAGTGAGCTAAC
TTACATTAATTGCGTT
